Addgene plasmid #24977: xGoosecoid
Depositing lab: Edward De Robertis. Depositing organization: University of California, Los Angeles (UCLA). Publication: Molecular nature of Spemann's organizer: the role of the Xenopus homeobox gene goosecoid. Cho KW, Blumberg B, Steinbeisser H, De Robertis EM. Cell. 1991 Dec 20. 67(6):1111-20. 10.1016/0092-8674(91)90288-A PubMed 1684739.
Backbone
  Vector backbone: pBS-SK
  Backbone size w/o insert (bp): 3000
  Vector type: Bacterial Expression
Growth in bacteria
  Bacterial resistance: Ampicillin, 100 μg/mL
  Growth temperature: 37°C
  Growth strain: DH5alpha
  Copy number: High Copy
Gene/Insert
  Gene/Insert name: Goosecoid
  Species: X. laevis (frog)
  Entrez Gene: gsc-a (a.k.a. Xgsc, goosecoid)
  Cloning method: Restriction Enzyme
  Sequencing primers: 5′ T3; 3′ T7
Terms and licenses: Academic/Nonprofit Terms; Industry Terms: Not Available to Industry
Depositor comments: For antisense probe: cut with EcoRI, transcribe with T7
How to cite: xGoosecoid was a gift from Edward De Robertis (Addgene plasmid # 24977 ; http://n2t.net/addgene:24977 ; RRID:Addgene_24977)
