[The description below was written by a language model from this plasmid's Addgene catalogue record.]
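Description:
xGoosecoid is a cloning and in vitro transcription plasmid carrying the Xenopus laevis homeobox gene goosecoid (gsc-a, also called Xgsc) in the pBS-SK (pBluescript SK) backbone, which is recorded as about 3 kb without the insert. The repository classes it as a bacterial expression vector, but in practice it serves as a template plasmid. It is maintained at high copy number in E. coli under ampicillin selection. The insert was introduced by restriction enzyme cloning, though the record does not give the insert size, the cloning sites used, or whether the fragment is a full-length cDNA or a partial one. No feature table is provided, so the details of the backbone elements can only be inferred from the standard Bluescript design.

In that design, the polylinker is flanked by opposing T3 and T7 bacteriophage RNA polymerase promoters. This matches the record, which lists T3 as the 5′ sequencing primer and T7 as the 3′ one. The goosecoid sequence therefore sits with its sense strand reading from the T3 side, and transcription from T7 yields the complementary strand. The depositor's comment confirms this use: linearising with EcoRI and transcribing with T7 polymerase gives a run-off antisense RNA probe. Such probes are typically used for in situ hybridisation or related assays that detect goosecoid mRNA. The associated publication concerns the gene's role in Spemann's organizer in the frog embryo, where goosecoid expression serves as a marker of that tissue.
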