>Addgene plasmid #24977 | xGoosecoid | addgene partial sequence | sequence record 30935 | 24977 with T7
CCTCGAGTTTTTTTTTTTTTTTTTTTTTTTTTGAATTTGTTCACCATCTGTTTATTGTAGTAATTCCTTT
AACTTAAGGTATAAATAGTAAATTCAGTACAGTGTATCTGTGCAAAATGTCTGCACATTCTTTTTTTATT
TACAGGCAATGAAATGATAATATTTACACTCTATGTACAGATCCCACTTCATGGTACTGCTGGGGCATTC
AGCTATCCCAATGTGCAAGTCTTTAGTCTTATTCCAGAGGAACCAATCAACTGTCAGAGTCCAGGTCACT
TTTAGCCTGCTCGTCCCTTTTCTCTGCAGAGTTTTTTGAGGATTTATTCCACTTTTGGGCATTTTCTGAT
TCTTCTGATGAAGATCTTTTCTGCCTCCTCCATTTTGCTCTTCGATTTTTGAACCAAACCTCTACTTTTT
CCTCTCTGAGATGAACCCTCCTTGCCAGCTGTTCTCTGGTGCCCACATCTGGGTACTTGGTTTCTTGGAA
GAGATTTTCCAGTGCTTCCAGTTGTTCATCGGTGAAGATGGTCCTGTGCCTCCTCTTCCTCCTGCAGTGC
AGCTGGTTAAGCAACTGCAGCTCAGTCCTGGACAAAGTGCCAACATTCATGTAAGGGAGCATCTGGTGAG
GCACTGGTGGAATCAGCACTGACCCTGCC
